Addgene plasmid #173156: pJET1.2-U3
Purpose: Single guide RNA cassette under U3 promoter
Depositing lab: Piotr Ziolkowski. Depositing organization: Adam Mickiewicz University. Publication: NuA4 and H2A.Z control environmental responses and autotrophic growth in Arabidopsis. Bieluszewski T, Sura W, Dziegielewski W, Bieluszewska A, Lachance C, Kabza M, Szymanska-Lejman M, Abram M, Wlodzimierz P, De Winne N, De Jaeger G, Sadowski J, Cote J, Ziolkowski PA. Nat Commun. 2022 Jan 12;13(1):277. doi: 10.1038/s41467-021-27882-5. PubMed 35022409.
Backbone
  Vector backbone: pJet1.2
  Backbone manufacturer: Thermo Scientific
  Backbone size w/o insert (bp): 2974
  Total vector size (bp): 3871
  Vector type: Plant Expression
Growth in bacteria
  Bacterial resistance: Ampicillin, 100 μg/mL
  Growth temperature: 37°C
  Growth strain: DH5alpha
  Copy number: High Copy
Gene/Insert
  Gene/Insert name: sgRNA cassette under U3 promoter
  gRNA/shRNA sequence: ATCGAGCTCCCGTGATCCAG
  Species: A. thaliana (mustard weed)
  GenBank ID: 832208
  Promoter: promoter region of the U3C snRNA gene (Marshallsay et al. 1990) from A. thaliana (Ler ecotype).
  Cloning method: Restriction Enzyme; 5′ cloning site KpnI (not destroyed); 3′ cloning site None (blunt end ligation with a PCR product) (unknown if destroyed)
  Sequencing primers: 5′ TAA TAC GAC TCA CTA TAG GG; 3′ ATT AAC CCT CAC TAA AGG GA
Terms and licenses: Academic/Nonprofit Terms; Industry Terms: Not Available to Industry
Depositor comments: This vector was designed and constructed by Dr. Tomasz Bieluszewski. Detailed protocol for CRISPR/Cas9-based mutagenesis using this system in: Bieluszewski T, Szymanska-Lejman M, Dziegielewski W, Zhu L, Ziolkowski PA. Efficient Generation of CRISPR/Cas9-Based Mutants Supported by Fluorescent Seed Selection in Different Arabidopsis Accessions, in: Plant Gametogenesis: Methods and Protocols (ed. Christophe Lambing), Methods in Molecular Biology, vol. 2484. https://doi.org/10.1007/978-1-0716-2253-7_13 https://pubmed.ncbi.nlm.nih.gov/35461452/
How to cite: pJET1.2-U3 was a gift from Piotr Ziolkowski (Addgene plasmid # 173156 ; http://n2t.net/addgene:173156 ; RRID:Addgene_173156)
