[The description below was written by a language model from this plasmid's Addgene catalogue record and pLannotate feature annotations shown in this document.]
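Description:
pJET1.2-U3 is a small (about 3.9 kb) high-copy E. coli cloning plasmid built on the commercial pJET1.2 positive-selection backbone, and it carries a single guide RNA expression cassette intended for CRISPR/Cas9 mutagenesis in Arabidopsis thaliana. It replicates in bacteria from a ColE1/pUC-type origin and is selected with ampicillin through the β-lactamase gene and its native promoter. The backbone's eco47IR lethal gene, normally driven by the lac UV5 promoter, appears only as a fragment. This fits pJET's design, in which an insert ligated into the cloning site disrupts the toxic restriction enzyme gene so that only recombinant clones survive. Although it is catalogued as a plant expression vector, the annotated features include no plant selectable marker, T-DNA borders or Cas9 gene.

The insert of roughly 900 bp was introduced using a KpnI site at the 5′ end and blunt ligation of a PCR product at the 3′ end. It consists of the promoter region of the A. thaliana U3C snRNA gene (Ler ecotype) followed by a 20-nt spacer and the Streptococcus pyogenes Cas9 guide RNA scaffold. The U3 promoter itself is not annotated by name. An Arabidopsis-derived fragment flagged by homology lies upstream of the scaffold and probably reflects this genomic promoter region. snRNA promoters of this kind are commonly used in plants to produce small, defined, non-polyadenylated transcripts such as sgRNAs. Flanking T7 and T3 promoters and a partial pBluescript polylinker suggest the cassette passed through another cloning vector, and they provide sequencing primer sites. The depositor describes the plasmid as part of a CRISPR/Cas9 mutagenesis system for different Arabidopsis accessions that uses fluorescent seed selection. In that context it most likely supplies the sgRNA module, but the record does not say how the cassette is combined with the other components.
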