Features (pLannotate 1.2.2; 14 found; start..end, strand, type, name):
    196..784     -  rep_origin     ori: high-copy-number ColE1/pMB1/pBR322/pUC origin of replication
    955..1815    -  CDS            AmpR: β-lactamase; bla; confers resistance to ampicillin, carbenicillin, and related antibiotics
   1816..1920    -  promoter       AmpR promoter: bla
   2312..2330    +  promoter       T7 promoter: promoter for bacteriophage T7 RNA polymerase
   2378..2399    -  CDS            lacZα (fragment): LacZα fragment of β-galactosidase; lacZ fragment
   2402..2420    +  promoter       T7 promoter: promoter for bacteriophage T7 RNA polymerase
   2436..2702    +  CDS            Y4960_ARATH (fragment): Protein inferred from homology: Swiss-Prot protein existence level 3. From Arabidopsis thaliana (Mouse-ear cress).
   2986..3061    +  misc_RNA       gRNA scaffold: guide RNA scaffold for the Streptococcus pyogenes CRISPR/Cas9 system
   3119..3208    -  misc_feature   MCS (fragment): pBluescript multiple cloning site
   3221..3239    -  promoter       T3 promoter: promoter for bacteriophage T3 RNA polymerase
   3278..3658    -  CDS            eco47IR (fragment): T2E7_ECOLX - Protein predicted: Swiss-Prot protein existence level 4. Recognizes the double-stranded sequence GGWCC and cleaves after G-1. From Escherichia coli.
   3711..3741    -  promoter       lac UV5 promoter: E. coli lac promoter with an "up" mutation
   3756..3777    -  protein_bind   CAP binding site: CAP binding activates transcription in the presence of cAMP. E. coli catabolite activator protein
   3802..13      -  CDS            lacI (fragment) (across the origin): lac repressor; lacI; The lac repressor binds to the lac operator to inhibit transcription in E. coli. This inhibition can be relieved by adding lactose or isopropyl-β-D-thiogalactopyranoside (IPTG).
>Addgene plasmid #173156 | pJET1.2-U3 | addgene full sequence | sequence record 358592 | Addgene NGS Result
GCGTATTGGGCGCTCTTCCGCTTCCTCGCTCACTGACTCGCTGCGCTCGGTCGTTCGGCTGCGGCGAGCG
GTATCAGCTCACTCAAAGGCGGTAATACGGTTATCCACAGAATCAGGGGATAACGCAGGAAAGAACATGT
GAGCAAAAGGCCAGCAAAAGGCCAGGAACCGTAAAAAGGCCGCGTTGCTGGCGTTTTTCCATAGGCTCCG
CCCCCCTGACGAGCATCACAAAAATCGACGCTCAAGTCAGAGGTGGCGAAACCCGACAGGACTATAAAGA
TACCAGGCGTTTCCCCCTGGAAGCTCCCTCGTGCGCTCTCCTGTTCCGACCCTGCCGCTTACCGGATACC
TGTCCGCCTTTCTCCCTTCGGGAAGCGTGGCGCTTTCTCATAGCTCACGCTGTAGGTATCTCAGTTCGGT
GTAGGTCGTTCGCTCCAAGCTGGGCTGTGTGCACGAACCCCCCGTTCAGCCCGACCGCTGCGCCTTATCC
GGTAACTATCGTCTTGAGTCCAACCCGGTAAGACACGACTTATCGCCACTGGCAGCAGCCACTGGTAACA
GGATTAGCAGAGCGAGGTATGTAGGCGGTGCTACAGAGTTCTTGAAGTGGTGGCCTAACTACGGCTACAC
TAGAAGAACAGTATTTGGTATCTGCGCTCTGCTGAAGCCAGTTACCTTCGGAAAAAGAGTTGGTAGCTCT
TGATCCGGCAAACAAACCACCGCTGGTAGCGGTGGTTTTTTTGTTTGCAAGCAGCAGATTACGCGCAGAA
AAAAAGGATCTCAAGAAGATCCTTTGATCTTTTCTACGGGGTCTGACGCTCAGTGGAACGAAAACTCACG
TTAAGGGATTTTGGTCATGAGATTATCAAAAAGGATCTTCACCTAGATCCTTTTAAATTAAAAATGAAGT
TTTAAATCAATCTAAAGTATATATGAGTAAACTTGGTCTGACAGTTACCAATGCTTAATCAGTGAGGCAC
CTATCTCAGCGATCTGTCTATTTCGTTCATCCATAGTTGCCTGACTCCCCGTCGTGTAGATAACTACGAT
ACGGGAGGGCTTACCATCTGGCCCCAGTGCTGCAATGATACCGCGAGACCCACGCTCACCGGCTCCAGAT
TTATCAGCAATAAACCAGCCAGCCGGAAGGGCCGAGCGCAGAAGTGGTCCTGCAACTTTATCCGCCTCCA
TCCAGTCTATTAATTGTTGCCGGGAAGCTAGAGTAAGTAGTTCGCCAGTTAATAGTTTGCGCAACGTTGT
TGCCATTGCTACAGGCATCGTGGTGTCACGCTCGTCGTTTGGTATGGCTTCATTCAGCTCCGGTTCCCAA
CGATCAAGGCGAGTTACATGATCCCCCATGTTGTGCAAAAAAGCGGTTAGCTCCTTCGGTCCTCCGATCG
TTGTCAGAAGTAAGTTGGCCGCAGTGTTATCACTCATGGTTATGGCAGCACTGCATAATTCTCTTACTGT
CATGCCATCCGTAAGATGCTTTTCTGTGACTGGTGAGTACTCAACCAAGTCATTCTGAGAATAGTGTATG
CGGCGACCGAGTTGCTCTTGCCCGGCGTCAATACGGGATAATACCGCGCCACATAGCAGAACTTTAAAAG
TGCTCATCATTGGAAAACGTTCTTCGGGGCGAAAACTCTCAAGGATCTTACCGCTGTTGAGATCCAGTTC
GATGTAACCCACTCGTGCACCCAACTGATCTTCAGCATCTTTTACTTTCACCAGCGTTTCTGGGTGAGCA
AAAACAGGAAGGCAAAATGCCGCAAAAAAGGGAATAAGGGCGACACGGAAATGTTGAATACTCATACTCT
TCCTTTTTCAATATTATTGAAGCATTTATCAGGGTTATTGTCTCATGAGCGGATACATATTTGAATGTAT
TTAGAAAAATAAACAAATAGGGGTTCCGCGCACATTTCCCCGAAAAGTGCCACCTGACGTCTAAGAAACC
ATTATTATCATGACATTAACCTATAAAAATAGGCGTATCACGAGGCCGCCCCTGCAGCCGAATTATATTA
TTTTTGCCAAATAATTTTTAACAAAAGCTCTGAAGTCTTCTTCATTTAAATTCTTAGATGATACTTCATC
TGGAAAATTGTCCCAATTAGTAGCATCACGCTGTGAGTAAGTTCTAAACCATTTTTTTATTGTTGTATTA
TCTCTAATCTTACTACTCGATGAGTTTTCGGTATTATCTCTATTTTTAACTTGGAGCAGGTTCCATTCAT
TGTTTTTTTCATCATAGTGAATAAAATCAACTGCTTTAACACTTGTGCCTGAACACCATATCCATCCGGC
GTAATACGACTCACTATAGGGAGAGCGGCCGCCAGATCTTCCGGATGGCTCGAGTTTTTCAGCAAGATGT
AAAACGACGGCCAGTGAATTGTAATACGACTCACTATAGGGCGAATTGGGTACCGGATCCAAGTTTCGTT
GAAACAATAGGTGTCAGTGATGAAATCATGAAATGCATTCACATTGGTTTGTTGTGTGTTCAGGATAATG
CAGAGAGTAGACCAACAATGGCTTCTGTTGTTGTAATGCTCAATGCAAATTCTTTCACTTTACCGAGACC
CTCGCAACCCGCTTTTTACACCGGAGATGGAGAATCAATTCTAAGATACACCAATCAGATTAATCATATT
GCGTCTTTGAATGATGTTACAATTACCGAGTTCGATGCTCGTTAACTTTGTGTGTAAAAGACAAAAATGA
TAATTTCTGTTTGCTTGAATGTTATACACTTCAAAATGTCAAATGACGTTTGAATTTAAAATTCTTTGTT
CTAATAAAACCATATTCTTTAATTATTGGGCTTGAACATATTGGCTTTGTTAACAATTTAGGCCCATTAG
CTTATGATTGCTTTTTGTTACGAATTTTACGTCCCACATCGGTGAGCTAGTGAAGAAACGTTTTCTTTAT
ATATGCATAGAAAGCATCAAGGGTCATCGAGCTCCCGTGATCCAGGTTTTAGAGCTAGAAATAGCAAGTT
AAAATAAGGCTAGTCCGTTATCAACTTGAAAAAGTGGCACCGAGTCGGTGCTTTTTTTGTCCCTTCGAAG
GGCAATTCTGCAGATATCCATCACACTGGCGGCCGCTAGAGGTCGACGGTATCGATAAGCTTGATATCGA
ATTCCTGCAGCCCGGGGGATCCACTAGTTCTAGAACGGCCGCCACCGCGGTGGAGCTCCAGCTTTTGTTC
CCTTTAGTGAGGGTTAATTTCGAGCTTGGCGTAATCATGGTCATAGCTGTTTCCTGATCTTTCTAGAAGA
TCTCCTACAATATTCTCAGCTGCCATGGAAAATCGATGTTCTTCTTTTATTCTCTCAAGATTTTCAGGCT
GTATATTAAAACTTATATTAAGAACTATGCTAACCACCTCATCAGGAACCGTTGTAGGTGGCGTGGGTTT
TCTTGGCAATCGACTCTCATGAAAACTACGAGCTAAATATTCAATATGTTCCTCTTGACCAACTTTATTC
TGCATTTTTTTTGAACGAGGTTTAGAGCAAGCTTCAGGAAACTGAGACAGGAATTTTATTAAAAATTTAA
ATTTTGAAGAAAGTTCAGGGTTAATAGCATCCATTTTTTGCTTTGCAAGTTCCTCAGCATTCTTAACAAA
AGACGTCTCTTTTGACATGTTTAAAGTTTAAACCTCCTGTGTGAAATTATTATCCGCTCATAATTCCACA
CATTATACGAGCCGGAAGCATAAAGTGTAAAGCCTGGGGTGCCTAATGAGTGAGCTAACTCACATTAATT
GCGTTGCGCTCACTGCCAATTGCTTTCCAGTCGGGAAACCTGTCGTGCCAGCTGCATTAATGAATCGGCC
AACGCGCGGGGAGAGGCGGTTT
